>Addgene plasmid #44522 | pDN-T1GZmbh | depositor full sequence | sequence record 60874 | pDN-T1GZmbh sequence 6393 bps
TCGCGCGTTTCGGTGATGACGGTGAAAACCTCTGACACATGCAGCTCCCGGAGACGGTCACAGCTTGTCT
GTAAGCGGATGCCGGGAGCAGACAAGCCCGTCAGGGCGCGTCAGCGGGTGTTGGCGGGTGTCGGGGCTGG
CTTAACTATGCGGCATCAGAGCAGATTGTACTGAGAGTGCACCATAAATTCCCGTTTTAAGAGCTTGGTG
AGCGCTAGGAGTCACTGCCAGGTATCGTTTGAACACGGCATTAGTCAGGGAAGTCATAACACAGTCCTTT
CCCGCAATTTTCTTTTTCTATTACTCTTGGCCTCCTCTAGTACACTCTATATTTTTTTATGCCTCGGTAA
TGATTTTCATTTTTTTTTTTCCACCTAGCGGATGACTCTTTTTTTTTCTTAGCGATTGGCATTATCACAT
AATGAATTATACATTATATAAAGTAATGTGATTTCTTCGAAGAATATACTAAAAAATGAGCAGGCAAGAT
AAACGAAGGCAAAGATGACAGAGCAGAAAGCCCTAGTAAAGCGTATTACAAATGAAACCAAGATTCAGAT
TGCGATCTCTTTAAAGGGTGGTCCCCTAGCGATAGAGCACTCGATCTTCCCAGAAAAAGAGGCAGAAGCA
GTAGCAGAACAGGCCACACAATCGCAAGTGATTAACGTCCACACAGGTATAGGGTTTCTGGACCATATGA
TACATGCTCTGGCCAAGCATTCCGGCTGGTCGCTAATCGTTGAGTGCATTGGTGACTTACACATAGACGA
CCATCACACCACTGAAGACTGCGGGATTGCTCTCGGTCAAGCTTTTAAAGAGGCCCTAGGGGCCGTGCGT
GGAGTAAAAAGGTTTGGATCAGGATTTGCGCCTTTGGATGAGGCACTTTCCAGAGCGGTGGTAGATCTTT
CGAACAGGCCGTACGCAGTTGTCGAACTTGGTTTGCAAAGGGAGAAAGTAGGAGATCTCTCTTGCGAGAT
GATCCCGCATTTTCTTGAAAGCTTTGCAGAGGCTAGCAGAATTACCCTCCACGTTGATTGTCTGCGAGGC
AAGAATGATCATCACCGTAGTGAGAGTGCGTTCAAGGCTCTTGCGGTTGCCATAAGAGAAGCCACCTCGC
CCAATGGTACCAACGATGTTCCCTCCACCAAAGGTGTTCTTATGTAGTGACACCGATTATTTAAAGCTGC
AGCATACGATATATATACATGTGTATATATGTATACCTATGAATGTCAGTAAGTATGTATACGAACAGTA
TGATACTGAAGATGACAAGGTAATGCATCATTCTATACGTGTCATTCTGAACGAGGCGCGCTTTCCTTTT
TTCTTTTTGCTTTTTCTTTTTTTTTCTCTTGAACTCGACGGATCTATGCGGTGTGAAATACCGCACAGAT
GCGTAAGGAGAAAATACCGCATCAGGAAATTGTAAGCGTTAATATTTTGTTAAAATTCGCGTTAAATTTT
TGTTAAATCAGCTCATTTTTTAACCAATAGGCCGAAATCGGCAAAATCCCTTATAAATCAAAAGAATAGA
CCGAGATAGGGT
[37 nt withheld, positions 1553-1589]
AAAGAACGTGGACTCCAACGTCAAAGG
[49 nt withheld, positions 1617-1665]
T
[91 nt withheld, positions 1667-1757]
G
[124 nt withheld, positions 1759-1882]
CGCGCCATTCGCCATTCAGGCTGCGCAACTGTTGGGAAGGGCGATCGGTGCGGGCCTCTTCGCTATTACG
CCAGCTGAATTGGAGCGACCTCATGCTATACCTGAGAAAGCAACCTGACCTACAGGAAAGAGTTACTCAA
GAATAAGAATTTTCGTTTTAAAACCTAAGAGTCACTTTAAAATTTGTATACACTTATTTTTTTTATAACT
TATTTAATAATAAAAATCATAAATCATAAGAAATTCGCTTATTTAGAAGTGTCAACAACGTATCTACCAA
CGATTTGACCCTTTTCCATCTTTTCGTAAATTTCTGGCAAGGTAGACAAGCCGACAACCTTGATTGGAGA
CTTGACCAAACCTCTGGCGAAGAATTGTTAATTAAGAGCTCTTAACTAGTGCGGCCGCCCTTTAGTGAGG
GTTGAATTCGAATTTTCAAAAATTCTTACTTTTTTTTTGGATGGACGCAAAGAAGTTTAATAATCATATT
ACATGTGTGAAATTGTTATCCGCTCACAATTCCACACAACATATCTAATCTTACTTATATGTTGTGGAAA
TGTAAAGAGCCCCATTATCTTAGCCTAAAAAAACCTTCTCTTTGGAACTTTCAGTAATACGCTTAACTGC
TCATTGCTATATTGAAGTACGGATTAGAAGCCGCCGAGCGGGTGACAGCCCTCCGAAGGAAGACTCTCCT
CCGTGCGTCCTCGTCTTCACCGGTCGCGTTCCTGAAACGCAGATGTGCCTCGCGCCGCACTGCTCCGAAC
AATAAAGATTCTACAATACTAGCTTTTATGGTTATGAAGAGGAAAAATTGGCAGTAACCTGGCCCCACAA
ACCTTCAAATGAACGAATCAAATTAACAACCATAGGATGATAATGCGATTAGTTTTTTAGCCTTATTTCT
GGGGTAATTAATCAGCGAAGCGATGATTTTTGATCTATTAACAGATATATAAATGCAAAAACTGTCCCTA
TCAGTGATAGAGATCTCCCTATCAGTGATAGAGATATTACTTTCCCTATCAGTGATAGAGAAGTATCAAC
AAAAAATTGTTAATATACCTCTATACTTTAACGTCAAGGAGAAAAAACCCCGGATCCTATTAAAATGTCT
AAAGGTGAAGAATTATTCACTGGTGTTGTCCCAATTTTGGTTGAATTAGATGGTGATGTTAATGGTCACA
AATTTTCTGTCTCCGGTGAAGGTGAAGGTGATGCTACTTACGGTAAATTGACCTTAAAATTTATTTGTAC
TACTGGTAAATTGCCAGTTCCATGGCCAACCTTAGTCACTACTTTCGGTTATGGTGTTCAATGTTTTGCG
AGATACCCAGATCATATGAAACAACATGACTTTTTCAAGTCTGCCATGCCAGAAGGTTATGTTCAAGAAA
GAACTATTTTTTTCAAAGATGACGGTAACTACAAGACCAGAGCTGAAGTCAAGTTTGAAGGTGATACCTT
AGTTAATAGAATCGAATTAAAAGGTATTGATTTTAAAGAAGATGGTAACATTTTAGGTCACAAATTGGAA
TACAACTATAACTCTCACAATGTTTACATCATGGCTGACAAACAAAAGAATGGTATCAAAGTTAACTTCA
AAATTAGACACAACATTGAAGATGGTTCTGTTCAATTAGCTGACCATTATCAACAAAATACTCCAATTGG
TGATGGTCCAGTCTTGTTACCAGACAACCATTACTTATCCACTCAATCTGCCTTATCCAAAGATCCAAAC
GAAAAGAGAGACCACATGGTCTTGTTAGAATTTGTTACTGCTGCTGGTATTACCCATGGTATGGATGAAT
TGTACAAAGGTGACGGTGCTGGTTTAATTAACATGGCCAAGTTGACCAGTGCCGTTCCGGTGCTCACCGC
GCGCGACGTCGCCGGAGCGGTCGAGTTCTGGACCGACCGGCTCGGGTTCTCCCGGGACTTCGTGGAGGAC
GACTTCGCCGGTGTGGTCCGGGACGACGTGACCCTGTTCATCAGCGCGGTCCAGGACCAGGTGGTGCCGG
ACAACACCCTGGCCTGGGTGTGGGTGCGCGGCCTGGACGAGCTGTACGCCGAGTGGTCGGAGGTCGTGTC
CACGAACTTCCGGGACGCCTCCGGGCCGGCCATGACCGAGATCGGCGAGCAGCCGTGGGGGCGGGAGTTC
GCCCTGCGCGACCCGGCCGGCAACTGCGTGCACTTCGTGGCCGAGGAGCAGGACTGACTCGAGTAAGCTT
GGTACCGCGGCTAGCTAAGATCCGCTCTAACCGAAAAGGAAGGAGTTAGACAACCTGAAGTCTAGGTCCC
TATTTATTTTTTTATAGTTATGTTAGTATTAAGAACGTTATTTATATTTCAAATTTTTCTTTTTTTTCTG
TACAGACGCGTGTACGCATGTAACATTATACTGAAAACCTTGCTTGAGAAGGTTTTGGGACGCTCGAAGA
TCCAGCTGCATTAATGAATCGGCCAACGCGCGGGGAGAGGCGGTTTGCGTATTGGGCGCTCTTCCGCTTC
CTCGCTCACTGACTCGCTGCGCTCGGTCGTTCGGCTGCGGCGAGCGGTATCAGCTCACTCAAAGGCGGTA
ATACGGTTATCCACAGAATCAGGGGATAACGCAGGAAAGAACATGTGAGCAAAAGGCCAGCAAAAGGCCA
GGAACCGTAAAAAGGCCGCGTTGCTGGCGTTTTTCCATAGGCTCCGCCCCCCTGACGAGCATCACAAAAA
TCGACGCTCAAGTCAGAGGTGGCGAAACCCGACAGGACTATAAAGATACCAGGCGTTTCCCCCTGGAAGC
TCCCTCGTGCGCTCTCCTGTTCCGACCCTGCCGCTTACCGGATACCTGTCCGCCTTTCTCCCTTCGGGAA
GCGTGGCGCTTTCTCATAGCTCACGCTGTAGGTATCTCAGTTCGGTGTAGGTCGTTCGCTCCAAGCTGGG
CTGTGTGCACGAACCCCCCGTTCAGCCCGACCGCTGCGCCTTATCCGGTAACTATCGTCTTGAGTCCAAC
CCGGTAAGACACGACTTATCGCCACTGGCAGCAGCCACTGGTAACAGGATTAGCAGAGCGAGGTATGTAG
GCGGTGCTACAGAGTTCTTGAAGTGGTGGCCTAACTACGGCTACACTAGAAGGACAGTATTTGGTATCTG
CGCTCTGCTGAAGCCAGTTACCTTCGGAAAAAGAGTTGGTAGCTCTTGATCCGGCAAACAAACCACCGCT
GGTAGCGGTGGTTTTTTTGTTTGCAAGCAGCAGATTACGCGCAGAAAAAAAGGATCTCAAGAAGATCCTT
TGATCTTTTCTACGGGGTCTGACGCTCAGTGGAACGAAAACTCACGTTAAGGGATTTTGGTCATGAGATT
ATCAAAAAGGATCTTCACCTAGATCCTTTTAAATTAAAAATGAAGTTTTAAATCAATCTAAAGTATATAT
GAGTAAACTTGGTCTGACAGTTACCAATGCTTAATCAGTGAGGCACCTATCTCAGCGATCTGTCTATTTC
GTTCATCCATAGTTGCCTGACTCCCCGTCGTGTAGATAACTACGATACGGGAGGGCTTACCATCTGGCCC
CAGTGCTGCAATGATACCGCGAGACCCACGCTCACCGGCTCCAGATTTATCAGCAATAAACCAGCCAGCC
GGAAGGGCCGAGCGCAGAAGTGGTCCTGCAACTTTATCCGCCTCCATCCAGTCTATTAATTGTTGCCGGG
AAGCTAGAGTAAGTAGTTCGCCAGTTAATAGTTTGCGCAACGTTGTTGCCATTGCTACAGGCATCGTGGT
GTCACGCTCGTCGTTTGGTATGGCTTCATTCAGCTCCGGTTCCCAACGATCAAGGCGAGTTACATGATCC
CCCATGTTGTGCAAAAAAGCGGTTAGCTCCTTCGGTCCTCCGATCGTTGTCAGAAGTAAGTTGGCCGCAG
TGTTATCACTCATGGTTATGGCAGCACTGCATAATTCTCTTACTGTCATGCCATCCGTAAGATGCTTTTC
TGTGACTGGTGAGTACTCAACCAAGTCATTCTGAGAATAGTGTATGCGGCGACCGAGTTGCTCTTGCCCG
GCGTCAATACGGGATAATACCGCGCCACATAGCAGAACTTTAAAAGTGCTCATCATTGGAAAACGTTCTT
CGGGGCGAAAACTCTCAAGGATCTTACCGCTGTTGAGATCCAGTTCGATGTAACCCACTCGTGCACCCAA
CTGATCTTCAGCATCTTTTACTTTCACCAGCGTTTCTGGGTGAGCAAAAACAGGAAGGCAAAATGCCGCA
AAAAAGGGAATAAGGGCGACACGGAAATGTTGAATACTCATACTCTTCCTTTTTCAATATTATTGAAGCA
TTTATCAGGGTTATTGTCTCATGAGCGGATACATATTTGAATGTATTTAGAAAAATAAACAAATAGGGGT
TCCGCGCACATTTCCCCGAAAAGTGCCACCTGACGTCTAAGAAACCATTATTATCATGACATTAACCTAT
AAAAATAGGCGTATCACGAGGCCCTTTCGTC
Features (pLannotate 1.2.2; 24 found; start..end, strand, type, name):
    137..186     +  misc_feature   bom (fragment): basis of mobility region from pBR322
    187..267     -  CDS            MRM1 (fragment): MRM1_YEAST - Also known as PET56 From Saccharomyces cerevisiae (strain ATCC 204508 / S288c) (Baker's yeast).
    317..504     +  promoter       HIS3 promoter: S. cerevisiae HIS3
    505..1167    +  CDS            HIS3: imidazoleglycerol-phosphate dehydratase, required for histidine biosynthesis; S. cerevisiae HIS3; yeast auxotrophic marker
   1375..1426    +  misc_feature   bom (fragment): basis of mobility region from pBR322
   1454..1882    -  rep_origin     f1 ori (sequence partly withheld): f1 bacteriophage origin of replication; arrow indicates direction of (+) strand synthesis
   1890..1959    -  CDS            lacZα (fragment): LacZα fragment of β-galactosidase; lacZ fragment
   1965..2130    -  terminator     ADH1 terminator: S. cerevisiae ADH1; transcription terminator for the S. cerevisiae alcohol dehydrogenase 1 (ADH1) gene
   2134..2256    -  CDS            ADH1 (fragment): ADH1_YEAST - Also known as ADC1. Experimental evidence at protein level: Swiss-Prot protein existence level 1. This isozyme preferentially catalyzes the conversion of primary unbranched alcohols to their corresponding aldehydes. Also shows activity toward secondary alcohols. From Saccharomyces cerevisiae (strain ATCC 204508 / S288c) (Baker's yeast).
   2319..2377    +  promoter       GAL10 promoter (fragment): S. cerevisiae GAL10; inducible promoter, regulated by Gal4
   2385..2401    -  protein_bind   lac operator: The lac repressor binds to the lac operator to inhibit transcription in E. coli. This inhibition can be relieved by adding lactose or isopropyl-β-D-thiogalactopyranoside (IPTG). lac repressor encoded by lacI
   2532..2649    +  protein_bind   UAS: upstream activating sequence mediating Gal4-dependent induction Gal4
   2857..2875    +  protein_bind   tet operator: tetO; bacterial operator O2 for the tetR and tetA genes tetracycline repressor TetR
   2877..2896    +  promoter       tight TRE promoter (fragment): Tet-responsive promoter PTight, consisting of seven tet operator sequences followed by the minimal CMV promoter
   2905..2924    +  promoter       tight TRE promoter (fragment): Tet-responsive promoter PTight, consisting of seven tet operator sequences followed by the minimal CMV promoter
   2923..2973    +  promoter       GAL1 promoter (fragment): S. cerevisiae GAL1; inducible promoter, regulated by Gal4
   2997..3710    +  CDS            GFPmut3: GFPmut3 is a basic (constitutively fluorescent) green fluorescent protein published in 1996, derived from Aequorea victoria. It is reported to be a very rapidly-maturing weak dimer.
   3735..4109    +  CDS            BleoR: antibiotic-binding protein; Sh ble from Streptoalloteichus hindustanus; confers resistance to bleomycin, phleomycin, and Zeocin™
   4142..4331    +  terminator     CYC1 terminator: S. cerevisiae CYC1; transcription terminator for CYC1
   4334..4391    -  CDS            lacI (fragment): lac repressor; lacI; The lac repressor binds to the lac operator to inhibit transcription in E. coli. This inhibition can be relieved by adding lactose or isopropyl-β-D-thiogalactopyranoside (IPTG).
   4574..5162    -  rep_origin     ori: high-copy-number ColE1/pMB1/pBR322/pUC origin of replication
   5333..6193    -  CDS            AmpR: β-lactamase; bla; confers resistance to ampicillin, carbenicillin, and related antibiotics
   6194..6298    -  promoter       AmpR promoter: bla
   6393..35      +  CDS            rop (fragment) (across the origin): Rop protein, which maintains plasmids at low copy number; rop
