[The description below was written by a language model from this plasmid's Addgene catalogue record and pLannotate feature annotations shown in this document.]
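Description:
pDN-T1GZmbh is a 6.4 kb yeast integrating reporter plasmid built on the pRS403 backbone for synthetic gene-circuit work in Saccharomyces cerevisiae. In E. coli it is maintained at high copy through a ColE1/pUC-type origin with ampicillin selection (AmpR under its own bla promoter), and it also carries an f1 phage origin. No yeast replication origin or centromere is annotated, consistent with the pRS40x integrative design, so stable maintenance in yeast depends on chromosomal integration selected through the HIS3 auxotrophic marker, which is expressed from its native promoter.

The payload is a tetracycline-repressor-controlled reporter cassette. Its promoter, PGal1-T123, is a roughly 450 bp modified GAL1 promoter that retains the Gal4-responsive upstream activating sequence but carries three tandem tetO2 operators downstream of the TATA box. Transcription is therefore galactose-inducible and can be blocked by TetR binding, with relief expected when a tetracycline-class inducer releases the repressor. This promoter drives yEGFP::ZeoR, a fusion of yeast-enhanced GFP (annotated as GFPmut3) to the Sh ble bleomycin/Zeocin resistance protein, followed by the CYC1 terminator. A single transcript thus provides both a fluorescent readout and a drug-resistance phenotype that scales with expression. The record notes that only a nonfunctional tetR fragment remains upstream. The annotated ADH1 coding fragment and ADH1 terminator in that region appear to be remnants of a former cassette, so a functional repressor would have to be supplied from elsewhere. The associated study examined how negative autoregulation shapes dose-response and expression heterogeneity, which suggests the plasmid served as a reporter or comparison construct, although the record does not state its exact role.
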