Addgene plasmid #44522: pDN-T1GZmbh
Depositing lab: Gabor Balazsi. Depositing organization: University of Texas MD Anderson Cancer Center. Publication: Negative autoregulation linearizes the dose-response and suppresses the heterogeneity of gene expression. Nevozhay D, Adams RM, Murphy KF, Josic K, Balazsi G. Proc Natl Acad Sci U S A. 2009 Mar 31;106(13):5123-8. doi: 10.1073/pnas.0809901106. Epub 2009 Mar 11. PubMed 19279212.
Backbone
  Vector backbone: pRS403
  Backbone manufacturer: Stratagene
  Backbone size w/o insert (bp): 4456
  Total vector size (bp): 6393
  Modifications to backbone: CYC1 transcriptional terminator present downstream of inserts (between XhoI and PvuII sites). Nonfunctional tetracycline repressor (tetR) fragment present between SacI and SpeI sites.
  Vector type: Yeast Expression, Synthetic Biology ; Expression regulator/reporter
  Selectable markers: Zeocin, HIS3
Growth in bacteria
  Bacterial resistance: Ampicillin, 100 μg/mL
  Growth temperature: 37°C
  Growth strain: XL10 Gold
  Copy number: High Copy
Gene/Insert 1
  Gene/Insert name: PGal1-T123 promoter (alt name: Yeast GAL1 promoter with 3XtetO2)
  Species: S. cerevisiae (budding yeast), Synthetic
  Insert size (bp): 450
  Mutation: Three tandem tet operators (3XtetO2) downstream of the GAL1 TATA box
  Entrez Gene: GAL1 (a.k.a. YBR020W)
  Promoter: PGal1-T123 promoter
  Cloning method: Restriction Enzyme; 5′ cloning site AgeI (not destroyed); 3′ cloning site BamHI (not destroyed)
  Sequencing primers: 5′ Gal1ProF2 (CGAAGCGATGATTTTTGATC); 3′ GFP-R
Gene/Insert 2
  Gene/Insert name: yEGFP::ZeoR (alt names: yeast-enhanced green fluorescent protein; Bleomycin/Zeocin resistance protein)
  Species: S. cerevisiae (budding yeast), Synthetic
  Insert size (bp): 1111
  Cloning method: Restriction Enzyme; 5′ cloning site BamHI (not destroyed); 3′ cloning site XhoI (not destroyed)
  Sequencing primers: 5′ GAL1; 3′ Zeo-R (ctgatgaacagggtcacgtc)
Terms and licenses: Academic/Nonprofit Terms; Industry Terms: Not Available to Industry
How to cite: pDN-T1GZmbh was a gift from Gabor Balazsi (Addgene plasmid # 44522 ; http://n2t.net/addgene:44522 ; RRID:Addgene_44522)
