>Addgene plasmid #44522 | pDN-T1GZmbh | addgene partial sequence | sequence record 62649 | GFP-R 5'-CCATCTAATTCAACAAGAATTGGGACAAC-3'
AATTCTTCACCTTTAGACATTTTAATAGGATCCGGGGTTTTTTCTCCTTGACGTTAAAGTATAGAGGTAT
ATTAACAATTTTTTGTTGATACTTCTCTATCACTGATAGGGAAAGTAATATCTCTATCACTGATAGGGAG
ATCTCTATCACTGATAGGGACAGTTTTTGCATTTATATATCTGTTAATAGATCAAAAATCATCGCTTCGC
TGATTAATTACCCCAGAAATAAGGCTAAAAAACTAATCGCATTATCATCCTATGGTTGTTAATTTGATTC
GTTCATTTGAAGGTTTGTGGGGCCAGGTTACTGCCAATTTTTCCTCTTCATAACCATAAAAGCTAGTATT
GTAGAATCTTTATTGTTCGGAGCAGTGCGGCGCGAGGCACATCTGCGTTTCAGGAACGCGACCGGTGAAG
ACGAGGACGCACGGAGGAGAGTCTTCCTTCGGAGGGCTGTCACCCGCTCGGCGGCTTCTAATCCGTACTT
CAATATAGCAATGAGCAGTTAAGCGTATTACTGAAAGTTCCAAAGAGAAGGTTTTTTTAGGCTAAGATAA
TGGGGCTCTTTACATTTCCACAACATATAAGTAAGATTAGATATGTTGTGTGGAATTGTGAGCGGATAAC
AATTTCACACATGTAATATGATTATTAAACTTCTTTGCGTCCATCCAAAAAAAAAGTAAGAATTTTTGAA
AATTCGAATTCAACCCTCACTAAAGGGCGGCCGCACTAGTTAAGAGCTCTTAATTAACAATTCTTCGCCA
GAGGTTTGGTCAAGTCTCCAATCAAGGTTGTCGGCTTGTCTACCTTGCCAGAAATTTACGAAAAGATGGA
AAAGGGTCAAATCGTTGGTAGATACGTTGTTGACACTTCTAAATAAGCGAATTTCTTATGATTTATGATT
T
