>Addgene plasmid #44522 | pDN-T1GZmbh | addgene partial sequence | sequence record 62650 | pRSII-F1 5'-CGGCATCAGAGCAGATTGTAC-3'
TAAATTCCCGTTTTAAGAGCTTGGTGAGCGCTAGGAGTCACTGCCAGGTATCGTTTGAACACGGCATTAG
TCAGGGAAGTCATAACACAGTCCTTTCCCGCAATTTTCTTTTTCTATTACTCTTGGCCTCCTCTAGTACA
CTCTATATTTTTTTATGCCTCGGTAATGATTTTCATTTTTTTTTTTCCACCTAGCGGATGACTCTTTTTT
TTTCTTAGCGATTGGCATTATCACATAATGAATTATACATTATATAAAGTAATGTGATTTCTTCGAAGAA
TATACTAAAAAATGAGCAGGCAAGATAAACGAAGGCAAAGATGACAGAGCAGAAAGCCCTAGTAAAGCGT
ATTACAAATGAAACCAAGATTCAGATTGCGATCTCTTTAAAGGGTGGTCCCCTAGCGATAGAGCACTCGA
TCTTCCCAGAAAAAGAGGCAGAAGCAGTAGCAGAACAGGCCACACAATCGCAAGTGATTAACGTCCACAC
AGGTATAGGGTTTCTGGACCATATGATACATGCTCTGGCCAAGCATTCCGGCTGGTCGCTAATCGTTGAG
TGCATTGGTGACTTACACATAGACGACCATCACACCACTGAAGACTGCGGGATTGCTCTCGGTCAAGCTT
TTAAAGAGGCCCTAGGGGCCGTGCGTGGAGTAAAAAGGTTTGGATCAGGATTTGCGCCTTTGGATGAGGC
ACTTTCCAGAGCGGTGGTAGATCTTTCGAACAGGCCGTACGCAGTTGTCGAACTTGGTTTGNAAAGGGAG
AAAGTAGGAGATCTCTCTTGCGAGATGATCCCGCATTTTCTTGAAAGCTTTGCAGAGGCTAGCAGAATTA
CCCTCCACGTTGATTGTCTGCGAGGCAAGAATGATCATCACCGTA
