>Addgene plasmid #44522 | pDN-T1GZmbh | addgene partial sequence | sequence record 62651 | Zeo-R 5'-ctgatgaacagggtcacgtc-3'
AAGTCGTCCTCCACGAAGTCCCGGGAGAACCCGAGCCGGTCGGTCCAGAACTCGACCGCTCCGGCGACGT
CGCGCGCGGTGAGCACCGGAACGGCACTGGTCAACTTGGCCATGTTAATTAAACCAGCACCGTCACCTTT
GTACAATTCATCCATACCATGGGTAATACCAGCAGCAGTAACAAATTCTAACAAGACCATGTGGTCTCTC
TTTTCGTTTGGATCTTTGGATAAGGCAGATTGAGTGGATAAGTAATGGTTGTCTGGTAACAAGACTGGAC
CATCACCAATTGGAGTATTTTGTTGATAATGGTCAGCTAATTGAACAGAACCATCTTCAATGTTGTGTCT
AATTTTGAAGTTAACTTTGATACCATTCTTTTGTTTGTCAGCCATGATGTAAACATTGTGAGAGTTATAG
TTGTATTCCAATTTGTGACCTAAAATGTTACCATCTTCTTTAAAATCAATACCTTTTAATTCGATTCTAT
TAACTAAGGTATCACCTTCAAACTTGACTTCAGCTCTGGTCTTGTAGTTACCGTCATCTTTGAAAAAAAT
AGTTCTTTCTTGAACATAACCTTCTGGCATGGCAGACTTGAAAAAGTCATGTTGTTTCATATGATCTGGG
TATCTCGCAAAACATTGAACACCATAACCGAAAGTAGTGACTAAGGTTGGCCATGGAACTGGCAATTTAC
CAGTAGTACAAATAAATTTTAAGGTCAATTTACCGTAAGTAGCATCACCTTCACCTTCACCGGAGACAGA
AAATTTGTGACCATTAACATCACCATCTAATTCAACCAAAATTGGGACAACACCAGTGAATAATTCTTCA
CCTTTAGACATTTTAATAGGATCCGGGGTTTTTTCTCCTTGACGTTAA
